Addgene plasmid #149108: pGBW-m4046348
Purpose: Yeast Expression plasmid for SARS-CoV-2 nsp6
Depositing lab: Ginkgo Bioworks & Benjie Chen. Depositing organization: Ginkgo Bioworks.
Backbone
  Vector backbone: AmpR; 2u URA3
  Backbone size w/o insert (bp): 4078
  Vector type: Yeast Expression
  Selectable markers: URA3
Growth in bacteria
  Bacterial resistance: Ampicillin, 100 μg/mL
  Growth temperature: 37°C
  Growth strain: DH5alpha
  Copy number: High Copy
Gene/Insert
  Gene/Insert name: SARS-CoV-2 nsp6
  Species: S. cerevisiae (budding yeast); Severe acute respiratory syndrome coronavirus 2
  Insert size (bp): 869
  Mutation: Saccharomyces cerevisiae recode 1
  Entrez Gene: ORF1ab (a.k.a. GU280_gp01)
  Promoter: pGAL1
  Tag / fusion protein: Cleavable thrombin;3xFLAG (C terminal on backbone)
  Cloning method: Unknown
Resource information
  A portion of this plasmid was derived from a plasmid made by: GinkgoBioworks
Depositor comments: NCBI Reference Sequence: YP_009725302.1. Created by gene synthesis with Not1 site. NGS used for QC was performed by Ginkgo and may not fully cover the entire plasmid.
How to cite: pGBW-m4046348 was a gift from Ginkgo Bioworks & Benjie Chen (Addgene plasmid # 149108 ; http://n2t.net/addgene:149108 ; RRID:Addgene_149108)
