[The description below was written by a language model from this plasmid's Addgene catalogue record and pLannotate feature annotations shown in this document.]
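Description:
pGBW-m4046348 is an episomal yeast expression plasmid for producing SARS-CoV-2 non-structural protein 6 (nsp6) in Saccharomyces cerevisiae. It is a yeast–E. coli shuttle vector. In yeast it replicates from the 2μ origin and is selected by the URA3 auxotrophic marker, which complements uracil auxotrophy and can be counterselected with 5-FOA. In bacteria it is maintained through a ColE1/pUC-type origin and selected with ampicillin via a β-lactamase gene that the annotation places downstream of a cat promoter. A short rop-matching segment is annotated next to AmpR, although the catalogue lists the plasmid as high copy. Phage T3Te and T7Te terminators and a tonB terminator flank the bacterial modules, presumably to insulate them from read-through transcription.

The payload is a synthetic nsp6 coding sequence of about 870 bp, recoded for S. cerevisiae codon usage and derived from the ORF1ab polyprotein. It sits between the galactose-inducible, Gal4-regulated GAL1 promoter and a CYC1 terminator. The automated annotation matches this ORF to a fragment of the replicase polyprotein 1a, but the attached functional text concerns nsp10 and is a generic database carry-over rather than a description of this insert. The backbone supplies a C-terminal thrombin-cleavable 3xFLAG tag for detection or affinity purification with later tag removal; only a short fragment of the FLAG sequence was recognised by the annotation tool. The sequence comes from the depositor's NGS quality control, which may not fully cover the plasmid. The record supports use for inducible expression of tagged nsp6 in yeast but specifies no application beyond that.
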