Features (pLannotate 1.2.2; 14 found; start..end, strand, type, name):
     25..466     +  promoter       GAL1 promoter: S. cerevisiae GAL1; inducible promoter, regulated by Gal4
    472..1350    +  CDS            R1A_SARS2 (fragment): Experimental evidence at protein level: Swiss-Prot protein existence level 1. [Non-structural protein 10]: Plays a pivotal role in viral transcription by stimulating both nsp14 3'-5' exoribonuclease and nsp16 2'-O-methyltransferase activities. Therefore plays an essential role in viral mRNAs cap methylation. From Severe acute respiratory syndrome coronavirus 2 (2019-nCoV) (SARS-CoV-2).
   1368..1385    +  CDS            3xFLAG (fragment): three tandem FLAG® epitope tags, followed by an enterokinase cleavage site
   1463..1635    +  terminator     CYC1 terminator (fragment): S. cerevisiae CYC1; transcription terminator for CYC1
   1671..1847    +  promoter       URA3 promoter (fragment): S. cerevisiae URA3
   1848..2651    +  CDS            URA3: orotidine-5'-phosphate decarboxylase, required for uracil biosynthesis; S. cerevisiae URA3; yeast auxotrophic marker, counterselectable with 5-fluoroorotic acid (5-FOA)
   2734..3716    -  rep_origin     2μ ori: yeast 2μ plasmid origin of replication
   3794..3823    +  terminator     T3Te terminator: phage T3 early transcription terminator
   3845..4432    +  rep_origin     ori: high-copy-number ColE1/pMB1/pBR322/pUC origin of replication
   4444..4471    -  terminator     T7Te terminator: phage T7 early transcription terminator
   4495..4686    -  CDS            rop: Rop protein, which maintains plasmids at low copy number; rop
   4687..5547    -  CDS            AmpR: β-lactamase; bla; confers resistance to ampicillin, carbenicillin, and related antibiotics
   5548..5650    -  promoter       cat promoter: promoter of the E. coli cat gene encoding chloramphenicol acetyltransferase
   5651..5682    -  terminator     tonB terminator: bidirectional E. coli tonB-P14 transcription terminator
>Addgene plasmid #149108 | pGBW-m4046348 | addgene full sequence | sequence record 298127 | Ginkgo NGS Result
GCGGCCGCTTGCTATATTGAAGTACGGATTAGAAGCCGCCGAGCGGGCGACAGCCCTCCGACGGAAGACT
CTCCTCCGTGCGTCCTCGTCTTCACCGGTCGCGTTCCTGAAACGCAGATGTGCCTCGCGCCGCACTGCTC
CGAACAATAAAGATTCTACAATACTAGCTTTTATGGTTATGAAGAGGAAAAATTGGCAGTAACCTGGCCC
CACAAACCTTCAAATTAACGAATCAAATTAACAACCATAGGATGATAATGCGATTAGTTTTTTAGCCTTA
TTTCTGGGGTAATTAATCAGCGAAGCGATGATTTTTGATCTATTAACAGATATATAAATGGAAAAGCTGC
ATAACCACTTTAACTAATACTTTCAACATTTTCAGTTTGTATTACTTCTTATTCAAATGTCATAAAAGTA
TCAACAAAAAATTGTTAATATACCTCTATACTTTAACGTCAAGGAGAAAAAACTATAATGTCTGCTGTCA
AAAGAACTATTAAGGGTACCCATCACTGGTTGCTGCTAACAATCTTAACTTCCTTGTTAGTGCTTGTTCA
AAGTACCCAGTGGTCGTTGTTTTTCTTCTTGTACGAGAACGCCTTTCTCCCATTCGCAATGGGGATAATT
GCTATGTCAGCTTTTGCCATGATGTTCGTTAAGCACAAACATGCGTTTTTGTGCTTATTCTTGTTGCCTT
CTCTCGCTACGGTAGCTTATTTCAATATGGTCTACATGCCAGCTTCCTGGGTTATGCGTATCATGACTTG
GTTGGACATGGTTGATACCAGCCTTTCTGGTTTCAAGTTGAAAGATTGTGTCATGTACGCATCTGCCGTT
GTATTACTAATTCTTATGACTGCTAGAACCGTCTATGACGATGGCGCGAGAAGGGTTTGGACACTAATGA
ACGTGTTGACTTTAGTTTACAAGGTCTACTATGGAAATGCCTTGGACCAAGCTATCTCCATGTGGGCTTT
AATAATCTCAGTCACTTCTAACTACAGTGGTGTTGTTACTACAGTGATGTTTTTGGCTAGAGGTATTGTC
TTCATGTGTGTTGAATATTGTCCCATTTTCTTTATCACCGGTAACACTTTACAATGCATTATGTTGGTTT
ACTGTTTCTTAGGTTACTTTTGTACCTGTTATTTCGGCCTATTTTGTTTGTTGAATCGATACTTTAGACT
CACATTGGGTGTTTACGATTATTTGGTCAGCACTCAAGAATTTAGATATATGAACTCCCAAGGTTTGTTA
CCACCAAAGAACTCTATTGATGCCTTCAAGTTGAACATCAAGCTGTTAGGTGTCGGTGGAAAACCTTGCA
TCAAGGTAGCCACCGTCCAACTCGTGCCGAGAGGTTCTGATTATAAAGATCATGATGGTGATTATAAAGA
TCATGATATTGATTATAAAGATGATGATGATAAATAAACAGGCCCCTTTTCCTTTGTCGATATCATGTAA
TTAGTTATGTCACGCTTACATTCACGCCCTCCTCCCACATCCGCTCTAACCGAAAAGGAAGGAGTTAGAC
AACCTGAAGTCTAGGTCCCTATTTATTTTTTTTAATAGTTATGTTAGTATTAAGAACGTTATTTATATTT
CAAATTTTTCTTTTTTTTCTGTACAAAGCGGCCGCCGAACCACTAGTGCACTGCAGTACACGGTTTCCTT
GAAATTTTTTTGATTCGGTAATCTCCGAACAGAAGGAAGAACGAAGGAAGGAGCACAGACTTAGATTGGT
ATATATACGCATATGTAGTGTTGAAGAAACATGAAATTGCCCAGTATTCTTAACCCAACTGCACAGAACA
AAAACGTGCAGGAAACGAAGATAAATCATGTCGAAAGCTACATATAAGGAACGTGCTGCTACTCATCCTA
GTCCTGTTGCTGCCAAGCTATTTAATATCATGCACGAAAAGCAAACAAACTTGTGTGCTTCATTGGATGT
TCGTACCACCAAGGAATTACTGGAGTTAGTTGAAGCATTAGGTCCCAAAATTTGTTTACTAAAAACACAT
GTGGATATCTTGACTGATTTTTCCATGGAGGGCACAGTTAAGCCGCTAAAGGCATTATCCGCCAAGTACA
ATTTTTTACTCTTCGAGGACAGAAAATTTGCTGACATTGGTAATACAGTCAAATTGCAGTACTCTGCGGG
TGTATACAGAATAGCAGAATGGGCAGACATTACGAATGCACACGGTGTGGTGGGCCCAGGTATTGTTAGC
GGTTTGAAGCAGGCGGCAGAAGAAGTAACAAAGGAACCTAGAGGCCTTTTGATGTTAGCAGAATTGTCAT
GCAAGGGCTCCCTATCTACTGGAGAATATACTAAGGGTACTGTTGACATTGCGAAGAGCGACAAAGATTT
TGTTATCGGCTTTATTGCTCAAAGAGACATGGGTGGAAGAGATGAAGGTTACGATTGGTTGATTATGACA
CCCGGTGTGGGTTTAGATGACAAGGGAGATGCATTGGGTCAACAGTATAGAACCGTGGATGATGTGGTTT
CTACAGGATCTGACATTATTATTGTTGGAAGAGGACTATTTGCAAAGGGAAGGGATGCTAAGGTAGAGGG
TGAACGTTACAGAAAAGCAGGCTGGGAAGCATATTTGAGAAGATGCGGCCAGCAAAACTAAAAAACTGTA
TTATAAGTAAATGCATGTATACTAAACTCACAAATTAGAGCTTCAATTTAATTATATCAGTTATTACCCG
AGTAACGAAGCATCTGTGCTTCATTTTGTAGAACAAAAATGCAACGCGAGAGCGCTAATTTTTCAAACAA
AGAATCTGAGCTGCATTTTTACAGAACAGAAATGCAACGCGAAAGCGCTATTTTACCAACGAAGAATCTG
TGCTTCATTTTTGTAAAACAAAAATGCAACGCGAGAGCGCTAATTTTTCAAACAAAGAATCTGAGCTGCA
TTTTTACAGAACAGAAATGCAACGCGAGAGCGCTATTTTACCAACAAAGAATCTATACTTCTTTTTTGTT
CTACAAAAATGCATCCCGAGAGCGCTATTTTTCTAACAAAGCATCTTAGATTACTTTTTTTCTCCTTTGT
GCGCTCTATAATGCAGTCTCTTGATAACTTTTTGCACTGTAGGTCCGTTAAGGTTAGAAGAAGGCTACTT
TGGTGTCTATTTTCTCTTCCATAAAAAAAGCCTGACTCCACTTCCCGCGTTTACTGATTACTAGCGAAGC
TGCGGGTGCATTTTTTCAAGATAAAGGCATCCCCGATTATATTCTATACCGATGTGGATTGCGCATACTT
TGTGAACAGAAAGTGATAGCGTTGATGATTCTTCATTGGTCAGAAAATTATGAACGGTTTCTTCTATTTT
GTCTCTATATACTACGTATAGGAAATGTTTACATTTTCGTATTGTTTTCGATTCACTCTATGAATAGTTC
TTACTACAATTTTTTTGTCTAAAGAGTAATACTAGAGATAAACATAAAAAATGTAGAGGTCGAGTTTAGA
TGCAAGTTCAAGGAGCGAAAGGTGGATGGGTAGGTTATATAGGGATATAGCACAGAGATATATAGCAAAG
AGATACTTTTGAGCAATGTTTGTGGAAGCGGTATTCGCAATATTTTAGTAGCTCGTTACAGTCCGGTGCG
TTTTTGGTTTTTTGAAAGTGCGTCATCAGAGCGCTTTTGGTTTTCAAAAGCGCTCTGAAGTTCCTATACT
TTCTAGCTAGAGAATAGGAACTTCCCGAGCGGCCGCGTGTTACAAGCTTGACTCCAGCGTAACTGGACTG
CAATCAACTCACTGGCTCACCTTCACGGGTGGGCCTTTCTTCGGTAGAAAATCAAAGGATCTTCTTGAGA
TCCTTTTTTTCTGCGCGTAATCTGCTGCTTGCAAACAAAAAAACCACCGCTACCAGCGGTGGTTTGTTTG
CCGGATCAAGAGCTACCAACTCTTTTTCCGAGGTAACTGGCTTCAGCAGAGCGCAGATACCAAATACTGT
TCTTCTAGTGTAGCCGTAGTTAGGCCACCACTTCAAGAACTCTGTAGCACCGCCTACATACCTCGCTCTG
CTAATCCTGTTACCAGTGGCTGCTGCCAGTGGCGATAAGTCGTGTCTTACCGGGTTGGACTCAAGACGAT
AGTTACCGGATAAGGCGCAGCGGTCGGGCTGAACGGGGGGTTCGTGCACACAGCCCAGCTTGGAGCGAAC
GACCTACACCGAACTGAGATACCTACAGCGTGAGCTATGAGAAAGCGCCACGCTTCCCGAAGGGAGAAAG
GCGGACAGGTATCCGGTAAGCGGCAGGGTCGGAACAGGAGAGCGCACGAGGGAGCTTCCAGGGGTAAACG
CCTGGTATCTTTATAGTCCTGTCGGGTTTCGCCACCTCTGACTTGAGCATCGATTTTTGTGATGCTCGTC
AGGGGGGCGGAGCCTATGGAAAAACGCCAGCAACGCAGAAAGGCCCACCCGAAGGTGAGCCAGGTGATTA
CATTTGGGCCCTCATCAGAGGTTTTCACCGTCATCACCGAAACGCGCGAGGCAGCTGCGGTAAAGCTCAT
CAGCGTGGTCGTGAAGCGATTCACAGATGTCTGCCTGTTCATCCGCGTCCAGCTCGTTGAGTTTCTCCAG
AAGCGTTAATGTCTGGCTTCTGATAAAGCGGGCCATGTTAAGGGCGGTTTTTTCCTGTTTGGTCACTTAC
CAATGCTTAATCAGTGAGGCACCTATCTCAGCGATCTGTCTATTTCGTTCATCCATAGTTGCCTGACTCC
CCGTCGTGTAGATAACTACGATGCGGGAGGGCTTACCATCTGGCCCCAGTGCTGCAATGATACCGCGAGA
CCCACGCTCACCGGCTCCAGATTTATCAGCAATAAACCAGCCAGCCGGGAGGGCCGAGCGCAGAAGTGAT
CCTGCAACTTTATCCGCCTCCATCCAGTCTATTAATTGTTGCCGGGAAGCTAGAGTAAGTAGTTCGCCAG
TTAATAGTTTGCGCAACGTTGTTGCCATTGCTACAGGCATCGTGGTGTCACGCTCGTCGTTTGGTATGGC
TTCATTCAGCTCCGGTTCCCAACGATCAAGGCGAGTTACATGATCCCCCATGTTGTGCAAAAAAGCGGTT
AGCTCCTTCGGTCCTCCGATCGTTGCCAGAAGTAAGTTGGCCGCAGTGTTATCACTCATGGTTATGGCAG
CACTGCATAATTCTCTTACTGTCATGCCATCCGTGAGATGCTTTTCTGTGACTGGTGAGTACTCAACCAA
GTCATTCTGAGAATAGTGTATGCGGCGACCGAGTTGCTCTTGCCCGGCGTCAATACGGGATAATACCGCG
CCACATAGCAGAACTTTAAAAGTGCTCATCATTGGAAAACGTTCTTCGGGGCGTAAACTCTCAAGGATCT
TACCGCTGTTGAGATCCAGTTCGATGTAACCCACTCGTGCACCCAACTGATCTTCAGCATCTTTTACTTT
CACCAGCGTTTCTGGGTGAGCAAAAACAGGAAGGCAAAATGCCGCAAAAAAGGGAATAAGGGCGACACGG
AAATGTTGAATACTCATTTTAGCTTCCTTAGCTCCTGAAAATCTCGATAACTCAAAAAATACGCCCGGTA
GTGATCTTATTTCATTATGGTGAAAGTTGGAACCTCTTACGTGCCGATCAAGTCAAAAGCCTCCGGTCGG
AGGCTTTTGACTTTCTGCTATGGAGGTCAGGTATGATTTAAATGGTCAGTTAGA
